>Addgene plasmid #69590 | pES4/4a | depositor partial sequence | sequence record 123170 | a chain cDNA
ATGGACAAGATTCTGACAGCAACGTTTTTACTCCTAGGCCTTCACCTAGCTGGGGTGAATGGCCAGCAGC
AGGAGAAACGTGACCAGCAGCAGGTGAGACAAAGTCCCCAATCTCTGACAGTCTGGGAAGGAGAGACCGC
AATTCTGAACTGCAGTTATGAGGACAGCACTTTTAACTACTTCCCATGGTACCAGCAGTTCCCTGGGGAA
GGCCCTGCACTCCTGATATCCATACGTTCAGTGTCCGATAAAAAGGAAGATGGACGATTCACAATCTTCT
TCAATAAAAGGGAGAAAAAGCTCTCCTTGCACATCACAGACTCTCAGCCTGGAGACTCAGCTACCTACTT
CTGTGCAGCAAGGGGTAACAGAATCTTCTTTGGTGATGGGACGCAGCTGGTGGTGAAGCCCAACATCCAG
AACCCAGAACCTGCTGTGTACCAGTTAAAAGATCCTCGGTCTCAGGACAGCACCCTCTGCCTGTTCACCG
ACTTTGACTCCCAAATCAATGTGCCGAAAACCATGGAATCTGGAACGTTCATCACTGACAAAACTGTGCT
GGACATGAAAGCTATGGATTCCAAGAGCAATGGGGCCATTGCCTGGAGCAACCAGACAAGCTTCACCTGC
CAAGATATCTTCAAAGAGACCAACGCCACCTACCCCAGTTCAGACGTTCCCTGTGATGCCACGTTGACTG
AGAAAAGCTTTGAAACAGATATGAACCTAAACTTTCAAAACCTGTCAGTTATGGGACTCCGAATCCTCCT
GCTGAAAGTAGCCGGATTTAACCTGCTCATGACGCTGAGACTGTGGTCCAGT
