>Addgene plasmid #69590 | pES4/4a | addgene partial sequence | sequence record 124880 | pES4-Fwd  5'-GGATCCAGGAATGGACAAGATTCTG-3'
TTTACTCCTAGGCCTTCACCTAGCTGGGGTGAATGGCCAGCAGCAGGAGAAACGTGACCAGCAGCAGGTG
AGACAAAGTCCCCAATCTCTGACAGTCTGGGAAGGAGAGACCGCAATTCTGAACTGCAGTTATGAGGACA
GCACTTTTAACTACTTCCCATGGTACCAGCAGTTCCCTGGGGAAGGCCCTGCACTCCTGATATCCATACG
TTCAGTGTCCGATAAAAAGGAAGATGGACGATTCACAATCTTCTTCAATAAAAGGGAGAAAAAGCTCTCC
TTGCACATCACAGACTCTCAGCCTGGAGACTCAGCTACCTACTTCTGTGCAGCAAGGGGTAACAGAATCT
TCTTTGGTGATGGGACGCAGCTGGTGGTGAAGCCCAACATCCAGAACCCAGAACCTGCTGTGTACCAGTT
AAAAGATCCTCGGTCTCAGGACAGCACCCTCTGCCTGTTCACCGACTTTGACTCCCAAATCAATGTGCCG
AAAACCATGGAATCTGGAACGTTCATCACTGACAAAACTGTGCTGGACATGAAAGCTATGGATTCCAAGA
GCAATGGGGCCATTGCCTGGAGCAACCAGACAAGCTTCACCTGCCAAGATATCTTCAAAGAGACCAACGC
CACCTACCCCAGTTCAGACGTTCCCTGTGATGCCACGTTGACTGAGAAAAGCTTTGAAACAGATATGAAC
CTAAACTTTCAAAACCTGTCAGTTATGGGACTCCGAATCCTCCTGCTGAAA
