>Addgene plasmid #69590 | pES4/4a | addgene partial sequence | sequence record 124881 | pES4-Rev  5'-CAGATCTCAACTGGACCACAG-3'
GGTTAAATCCGGCTACTTTCAGCAGGAGGATTCGGAGTCCCATAACTGACAGGTTTTGAAAGTTTAGGTT
CATATCTGTTTCAAAGCTTTTCTCAGTCAACGTGGCATCACAGGGAACGTCTGAACTGGGGTAGGTGGCG
TTGGTCTCTTTGAAGATATCTTGGCAGGTGAAGCTTGTCTGGTTGCTCCAGGCAATGGCCCCATTGCTCT
TGGAATCCATAGCTTTCATGTCCAGCACAGTTTTGTCAGTGATGAACGTTCCAGATTCCATGGTTTTCGG
CACATTGATTTGGGAGTCAAAGTCGGTGAACAGGCAGAGGGTGCTGTCCTGAGACCGAGGATCTTTTAAC
TGGTACACAGCAGGTTCTGGGTTCTGGATGTTGGGCTTCACCACCAGCTGCGTCCCATCACCAAAGAAGA
TTCTGTTACCCCTTGCTGCACAGAAGTAGGTAGCTGAGTCTCCAGGCTGAGAGTCTGTGATGTGCAAGGA
GAGCTTTTTCTCCCTTTTATTGAAGAAGATTGTGAATCGTCCATCTTCCTTTTTATCGGACACTGAACGT
ATGGATATCAGGAGTGCAGGGCCTTCCCCAGGGAACTGCTGGTACCATGGGAAGTAGTTAAAAGTGCTGT
CCTCATAACTGCAGTTCAGAATTGCGGTCTCTCCTTCCCAGACTGTCAGAGATTGGGGACTTTGTCTCAC
CTGCTGCTGGTCACGTTTCTCCTGCTGCTGGCCATTCACCCCAGCTAGGTGAAGGCCTAGGAGTAAAAAC
GTTGCTGTCAGAATCTTGTCCATTCCTGGA
