[The description below was written by a language model from this plasmid's Addgene catalogue record.]
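Description:
pES4/4a is a mammalian expression plasmid of about 8.6 kb, built on the pES4 transgenic vector backbone. It was designed as a transgene construct for producing mice rather than for routine transient expression. It is propagated in standard E. coli cloning strains under ampicillin selection. The record lists its copy number as unknown and does not name the bacterial origin of replication. No feature table is provided, so the backbone's other elements, such as any enhancer, intron or polyadenylation sequences, cannot be described from the information given.

The payload is a mouse T cell receptor alpha chain (Tcra) cDNA of roughly 800 bp, derived from the T cell clone designated Clone 1.1. It was inserted by restriction cloning, with the BamHI site at the 5′ end retained and the BglII site at the 3′ end destroyed in the ligation. Expression is driven by the H-2Kb promoter, which comes from a mouse MHC class I gene. This heterologous regulatory element is used in place of the native TCR alpha locus control sequences. No epitope tags, reporters or mammalian selection markers are recorded.

The stated purpose is to supply the alpha chain component of the transgenic TCR used to create OT-II mice. A functional receptor also requires a beta chain, which is not carried on this plasmid, so a partner beta chain transgene would be needed. The associated publication title indicates that the work examined cDNA-based alpha and beta chain transgenes under heterologous regulatory control and the effects on TCR expression.
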