Addgene plasmid #69590: pES4/4a
Purpose: TCR a chain cDNA in pES4 transgenic construct for creating OT-II mice
Depositing lab: Francis R. Carbone. Depositing organization: Monash University. Publication: Defective TCR expression in transgenic mice constructed using cDNA-based alpha- and beta-chain genes under the control of heterologous regulatory elements. Barnden MJ, Allison J, Heath WR, Carbone FR. Immunol Cell Biol. 1998 Feb;76(1):34-40. 10.1046/j.1440-1711.1998.00709.x PubMed 9553774.
Backbone
  Vector backbone: pES4
  Backbone manufacturer: Kaye, et al. J. Immunol. 1992; 148: 3342-53.
  Total vector size (bp): 8600
  Vector type: Mammalian Expression
Growth in bacteria
  Bacterial resistance: Ampicillin, 100 μg/mL
  Growth temperature: 37°C
  Growth strain: DH5alpha
  Copy number: Unknown
Gene/Insert
  Gene/Insert name: TCR alpha (alt names: T cell receptor alpha chain; TCR alpha chain cDNA from Clone 1.1)
  Species: M. musculus (mouse)
  Insert size (bp): 800
  Entrez Gene: Tcra (a.k.a. Tcralpha)
  Promoter: H-2Kb
  Cloning method: Restriction Enzyme; 5′ cloning site BamHI (not destroyed); 3′ cloning site BglII (destroyed during cloning)
  Sequencing primers: 5′ pES4-Fwd GGATCCAGGAATGGACAAGATTCTG; 3′ pES4-Rev CAGATCTCAACTGGACCACAG
Terms and licenses: Academic/Nonprofit Terms; Industry Terms: Not Available to Industry
How to cite: pES4/4a was a gift from Francis R. Carbone (Addgene plasmid # 69590 ; http://n2t.net/addgene:69590 ; RRID:Addgene_69590)
